Addgene plasmid #139877: pBEL1752
Purpose: Expression plasmid for naturally occurring 5xMCE protein (without TM region)
Depositing lab: Gira Bhabha & Damian Ekiert. Depositing organization: NYU Grossman School of Medicine. Publication: LetB Structure Reveals a Tunnel for Lipid Transport across the Bacterial Envelope. Isom GL, Coudray N, MacRae MR, McManus CT, Ekiert DC, Bhabha G. Cell. 2020 Apr 30;181(3):653-664.e19. doi: 10.1016/j.cell.2020.03.030. PubMed 32359438.
Backbone
  Vector backbone: pET21a
  Vector type: Bacterial Expression
Growth in bacteria
  Bacterial resistance: Ampicillin, 100 μg/mL
  Growth temperature: 37°C
  Growth strain: DH5alpha
  Copy number: High Copy
Gene/Insert
  Gene/Insert name: Nitrincola_nitratireducens_D791_00999
  Species: E. coli
  Mutation: Nitrincola_nitratireducens_D791_00999(47-644)-6xHis
  Cloning method: Gibson Cloning
Terms and licenses: Academic/Nonprofit Terms; Industry Terms: Not Available to Industry
Depositor comments: Please visit https://www.biorxiv.org/content/10.1101/748145v1 for bioRxiv preprint.
How to cite: pBEL1752 was a gift from Gira Bhabha & Damian Ekiert (Addgene plasmid # 139877 ; http://n2t.net/addgene:139877 ; RRID:Addgene_139877)
