[The description below was written by a language model from this plasmid's Addgene catalogue record and pLannotate feature annotations shown in this document.]
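Description:
pBEL1752 is a bacterial expression plasmid built on the pET21a backbone for producing a naturally occurring protein with five MCE domains. The insert is the open reading frame D791_00999 from Nitrincola nitratireducens, truncated to residues 47–644 so that the transmembrane region is removed, and carrying a C-terminal 6xHis tag for affinity purification. The catalogue lists the species as E. coli, which conflicts with the gene name and more likely reflects the expression host than the source organism. The insert was introduced by Gibson cloning. The automated feature table does not annotate the coding sequence itself, but the unannotated stretch between the T7 promoter/lac operator and the T7 terminator is where it would sit. The short "SET1" fragment called just upstream of the terminator is probably a match to pET backbone sequence derived from T7 gene 10 rather than a functional solubility tag.

Expression is driven by the T7 promoter under control of an adjacent lac operator, with the plasmid-borne lacI gene supplying repressor, so transcription requires a host providing T7 RNA polymerase and is induced with IPTG. The plasmid replicates from a ColE1/pMB1-type origin. The record describes it as high copy, although the pBR322-derived rop gene and bom region are also present. Selection is by ampicillin through the β-lactamase gene, and an f1 origin is also carried. The table additionally detects a loxP site, a small polylinker fragment and nonfunctional tetracycline-resistance remnants, for which the record gives no purpose. The associated work concerns MCE-protein tunnels for lipid transport across the bacterial envelope, so this construct likely supplied soluble recombinant protein for structural or biochemical comparison.
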