Features (pLannotate 1.2.2; 18 found; start..end, strand, type, name):
    190..208     +  promoter       T7 promoter: promoter for bacteriophage T7 RNA polymerase
    209..233     +  protein_bind   lac operator: The lac repressor binds to the lac operator to inhibit transcription in E. coli. This inhibition can be relieved by adding lactose or isopropyl-β-D-thiogalactopyranoside (IPTG). lac repressor encoded by lacI
   2133..2182    +  CDS            SET1 (fragment): solubility-enhancement tag derived from T7 phage gene 10B
   2190..2237    +  terminator     T7 terminator: transcription terminator for bacteriophage T7 RNA polymerase
   2274..2702    +  rep_origin     f1 ori (sequence partly withheld): f1 bacteriophage origin of replication; arrow indicates direction of (+) strand synthesis
   2804..2837    +  protein_bind   loxP: Cre-mediated recombination occurs in the 8-bp core sequence (GCATACAT). Cre recombinase
   2867..2885    +  misc_feature   MCS (fragment): pBluescript multiple cloning site
   2916..3020    +  promoter       AmpR promoter: bla
   3021..3881    +  CDS            AmpR: β-lactamase; bla; confers resistance to ampicillin, carbenicillin, and related antibiotics
   4052..4640    +  rep_origin     ori: high-copy-number ColE1/pMB1/pBR322/pUC origin of replication
   4826..4965    -  misc_feature   bom: basis of mobility region from pBR322
   5067..5258    -  CDS            rop: Rop protein, which maintains plasmids at low copy number; rop
   5275..5655    +  CDS            YPB1_ECOLX: Protein predicted: Swiss-Prot protein existence level 4. From Escherichia coli.
   5727..6018    -  CDS            TcR (fragment): tetracycline efflux protein; tet; confers resistance to tetracycline
   6033..6054    -  protein_bind   CAP binding site: CAP binding activates transcription in the presence of cAMP. E. coli catabolite activator protein
   6067..7149    -  CDS            lacI: lac repressor; lacI; The lac repressor binds to the lac operator to inhibit transcription in E. coli. This inhibition can be relieved by adding lactose or isopropyl-β-D-thiogalactopyranoside (IPTG).
   7150..7227    -  promoter       lacI promoter: lacI
   7235..168     -  CDS            TcR (fragment) (across the origin): tetracycline efflux protein; tet; confers resistance to tetracycline
>Addgene plasmid #139877 | pBEL1752 | addgene full sequence | sequence record 309620 | Addgene NGS Result
AGTCCCCCGGCCACGGGGCCTGCCACCATACCCACGCCGAAACAAGCGCTCATGAGCCCGAAGTGGCGAG
CCCGATCTTCCCCATCGGTGATGTCGGCGATATAGGCGCCAGCAACCGCACCTGTGGCGCCGGTGATGCC
GGCCACGATGCGTCCGGCGTAGAGGATCGAGATCTCGATCCCGCGAAATTAATACGACTCACTATAGGGG
AATTGTGAGCGGATAACAATTCCCCTCTAGAAATAATTTTGTTTAACTTTGGCCCAGGCGGCCAGGAGGG
TCTCACATGGGCATCATGATTTCTGTTGTCTTCGATTCCGCAGAAGGGTTAGAAGCCGGCAAAACGCGCG
TTATGTACAAAGGCCTTCCCGCAGGCGAAATCCGTCAATTAACACTTAATGAAGATTTGCAGAGTATTAC
TGCCTTAATTGAGATGAATATCAACACTGAGGATATGTTGACTGATAATACGCTTTTCTGGCTGGTAAAA
CCTCAAGTTAGTCTGTCCGGGGTATCTGGTCTGGAGACACTTATCTCCGGTTACTACATTGGGATTCAAC
CGGCGGAGGGAGAATCGAAGCGCAGTTTCACAGCTCTGACGTCGCCACCTCCACCAGAACGCGATGAGCA
AGGGTTATACATTACGTTGTACACGGATTCTGCCCGTTCAATTCAGACTGGGTCCCCAGTTTACTTCCGT
AATATTGAAGCCGGTCGCGTAATCGAGTACTCCTTGTCCCCTAGTGGCGAGGAGGTTTTGATTGATGTAT
ATATCCAGCCGGAGTTTACAGCGTGGGTAACTGAACGCTCGCGCTTTTGGAACGCGTCAGGCATTGAGAT
TGATTCGAATTTGCCTGATTTTTCAGTCCGCGTGGGTTCGCTGATGTCGATTTTAACCGGAGGTATCCAT
TTCGACTCCCCTGCCTTTGGAACTCCAAAAGCTGCAGTTAATGGCGACCGCTTCCCGTTGTATCCGGACC
TTGAGAGCTCCCGCGACGATCTGGCTTATCAGCCCGCGGGATTTGAAGGGATTAGTTTTCGCTTACGCGC
TGACAGCTTGGGGAGCATTCAGAGCGGGTCCCCGATTCTGTTTAAAGGCATTAAAGTAGGTCAGGTCACC
GGCTATCAACTGAATACTAGTGATCATAGTGTGACGATTTACGCCTCCTTGCGCCAACGCTATTCATCCC
TTGTCAAGCGCGATTCGCGTTTTTGGAATGTAAGTGGGATCCGCAGTAGTTTTAATTTGCAAAGCGGCTT
CAGCTTCGAAACCGATGGTTTGAAGCCCCTGATCAGTGGGGGCATTGCGTTCGACACGACGGATGGTCCA
TCGGCACAGGCGGGGCAAATCTTTACTTTATTCAACTCGGAGGCAGAGTCACTGAGCAATACTCTTGCAA
TCACTCTTGAATTTCCGCCAGGACCATCTTTACTTGCAGGGAGCCAAATTCGCTTTCGCAACCAACCCGT
GGGCGAAATCGTGTCGGTGGAGCTTTCAGGGAGTGACGGCTCGTTGTTTGCTCGTGCCTTGCTTTTTGAG
CAAGGCTTTTTCTTGGCACGTCAGGGGACACGTTTTTGGATTGAGACGCCTCAAATTGGATTGAGCGGTA
TCCAGAACCCCACCGGTTTGGTGTTTGGCAACCACGTATCCGTTGCGCCTGGATTGGGGGAGAACTCGCA
AACTCATTTTGTGGCATTGACTGAAGCTCCAGTTTTCCAGCCACAACCGGGCTTGAACCTTGTCCTTACT
GCCCCCTCCCTGGGGAGCTTAAATCAGAATAGTAAACTTTTTTACCGCGGAATCTCCGTAGGCAAGGTCA
TCGGGTTTCAGTTGAGCCGCGAAGGCCACCGTGTAGAAATCTATGTCAACATCAGCCCCCGTTACCAGCA
CCTGATTACCCAATCGACTCAATTCCGTAACATTGGTGGAATCCGTGCCTCAGCATCATTGTTTAAAGGA
GTCGATATCGACGCCCCGTCTATCGAAGCATTATTATCGGGGGGTATTGAAATCGAAATTCCCTACGAAG
ATGCCCCCGCAACGGAAGGCTTACACTTCCCCTTACAACCCGCGAGCCGCCAAGGCGAGACCCATCACCA
CCATCACCATTAAGGCCAGGCCGGCCGATCCGGCTGCTAACAAAGCCCGAAAGGAAGCTGAGTTGGCTGC
TGCCACCGCTGAGCAATAACTAGCATAACCCCTTGGGGCCTCTAAACGGGTCTTGAGGGGTTTTTTGCTG
AAAGGAGGAACTATATCCGGATTGGCGAATGGG
[124 nt withheld, positions 2274-2397]
C
[91 nt withheld, positions 2399-2489]
A
[49 nt withheld, positions 2491-2539]
CCTTTGACGTTGGAGTCCACGTTCTTT
[37 nt withheld, positions 2567-2603]
ACCCTATCTCGGTCTATTCTTTTGATTTATAAGGGATTTTGCCGATTTCGGCCTATTGGTTAAAAAATGA
GCTGATTTAACAAAAATTTAACGCGAATTTTAACAAAATATTAACGCTTACAATTTAGGTGGCACTTTTC
GGGGAACGACGACCTGCAGCCAAGCTAGCTTGGCTGGACGTAAACTCCTCTTCAGACCTAATAACTTCGT
ATAGCATACATTATACGAAGTTATATTAAGGGTTATTGAATATGATCGGAATTGGGCTGCAGGAATTCGA
TAGCTTGGCTGCAGGTCGACCTCGAGGATGTGCGCGGAACCCCTATTTGTTTATTTTTCTAAATACATTC
AAATATGTATCCGCTCATGAGACAATAACCCTGATAAATGCTTCAATAATATTGAAAAAGGAAGAGTATG
AGTATTCAACATTTCCGTGTCGCCCTTATTCCCTTTTTTGCGGCATTTTGCCTTCCTGTTTTTGCTCACC
CAGAAACGCTGGTGAAAGTAAAAGATGCTGAAGATCAGTTGGGTGCACGAGTGGGTTACATCGAACTGGA
TCTCAACAGCGGTAAGATCCTTGAGAGTTTTCGCCCCGAAGAACGTTTTCCAATGATGAGCACTTTTAAA
GTTCTGCTATGTGGCGCGGTATTATCCCGTATTGACGCCGGGCAAGAGCAACTCGGTCGCCGCATACACT
ATTCTCAGAATGACTTGGTTGAGTACTCACCAGTCACAGAAAAGCATCTTACGGATGGCATGACAGTAAG
AGAATTATGCAGTGCTGCCATAACCATGAGTGATAACACTGCGGCCAACTTACTTCTGACAACGATCGGA
GGACCGAAGGAGCTAACCGCTTTTTTGCACAACATGGGGGATCATGTAACTCGCCTTGATCGTTGGGAAC
CGGAGCTGAATGAAGCCATACCAAACGACGAGCGTGACACCACGATGCCTGCAGCAATGGCAACAACGTT
GCGCAAACTATTAACTGGCGAACTACTTACTCTAGCTTCCCGGCAACAATTAATAGACTGGATGGAGGCG
GATAAAGTTGCAGGACCACTTCTGCGCTCGGCCCTTCCGGCTGGCTGGTTTATTGCTGATAAATCTGGAG
CCGGTGAGCGTGGCTCTCGCGGTATCATTGCAGCACTGGGGCCAGATGGTAAGCCCTCCCGTATCGTAGT
TATCTACACGACGGGGAGTCAGGCAACTATGGATGAACGAAATAGACAGATCGCTGAGATAGGTGCCTCA
CTGATTAAGCATTGGTAACTGTCAGACCAAGTTTACTCATATATACTTTAGATTGATTTAAAACTTCATT
TTTAATTTAAAAGGATCTAGGTGAAGATCCTTTTTGATAATCTCATGACCAAAATCCCTTAACGTGAGTT
TTCGTTCCACTGAGCGTCAGACCCCGTAGAAAAGATCAAAGGATCTTCTTGAGATCCTTTTTTTCTGCGC
GTAATCTGCTGCTTGCAAACAAAAAAACCACCGCTACCAGCGGTGGTTTGTTTGCCGGATCAAGAGCTAC
CAACTCTTTTTCCGAAGGTAACTGGCTTCAGCAGAGCGCAGATACCAAATACTGTCCTTCTAGTGTAGCC
GTAGTTAGGCCACCACTTCAAGAACTCTGTAGCACCGCCTACATACCTCGCTCTGCTAATCCTGTTACCA
GTGGCTGCTGCCAGTGGCGATAAGTCGTGTCTTACCGGGTTGGACTCAAGACGATAGTTACCGGATAAGG
CGCAGCGGTCGGGCTGAACGGGGGGTTCGTGCACACAGCCCAGCTTGGAGCGAACGACCTACACCGAACT
GAGATACCTACAGCGTGAGCTATGAGAAAGCGCCACGCTTCCCGAAGGGAGAAAGGCGGACAGGTATCCG
GTAAGCGGCAGGGTCGGAACAGGAGAGCGCACGAGGGAGCTTCCAGGGGGAAACGCCTGGTATCTTTATA
GTCCTGTCGGGTTTCGCCACCTCTGACTTGAGCGTCGATTTTTGTGATGCTCGTCAGGGGGGCGGAGCCT
ATGGAAAAACGCCAGCAACGCGGCCTTTTTACGGTTCCTGGCCTTTTGCTGGCCTTTTGCTCACATGTTC
TTTCCTGCGTTATCCCCTGATTCTGTGGATAACCGTATTACCGCCTTTGAGTGAGCTGATACCGCTCGCC
GCAGCCGAACGACCGAGCGCAGCGAGTCAGTGAGCGAGGAAGCGGAAGAGCGCCTGATGCGGTATTTTCT
CCTTACGCATCTGTGCGGTATTTCACACCGCAATGGTGCACTCTCAGTACAATCTGCTCTGATGCCGCAT
AGTTAAGCCAGTATACACTCCGCTATCGCTACGTGACTGGGTCATGGCTGCGCCCCGACACCCGCCAACA
CCCGCTGACGCGCCCTGACGGGCTTGTCTGCTCCCGGCATCCGCTTACAGACAAGCTGTGACCGTCTCCG
GGAGCTGCATGTGTCAGAGGTTTTCACCGTCATCACCGAAACGCGCGAGGCAGCTGCGGTAAAGCTCATC
AGCGTGGTCGTGAAGCGATTCACAGATGTCTGCCTGTTCATCCGCGTCCAGCTCGTTGAGTTTCTCCAGA
AGCGTTAATGTCTGGCTTCTGATAAAGCGGGCCATGTTAAGGGCGGTTTTTTCCTGTTTGGTCACTGATG
CCTCCGTGTAAGGGGGATTTCTGTTCATGGGGGTAATGATACCGATGAAACGAGAGAGGATGCTCACGAT
ACGGGTTACTGATGATGAACATGCCCGGTTACTGGAACGTTGTGAGGGTAAACAACTGGCGGTATGGATG
CGGCGGGACCAGAGAAAAATCACTCAGGGTCAATGCCAGCGCTTCGTTAATACAGATGTAGGTGTTCCAC
AGGGTAGCCAGCAGCATCCTGCGATGCAGATCCGGAACATAATGGTGCAGGGCGCTGACTTCCGCGTTTC
CAGACTTTACGAAACACGGAAACCGAAGACCATTCATGTTGTTGCTCAGGTCGCAGACGTTTTGCAGCAG
CAGTCGCTTCACGTTCGCTCGCGTATCGGTGATTCATTCTGCTAACCAGTAAGGCAACCCCGCCAGCCTA
GCCGGGTCCTCAACGACAGGAGCACGATCATGCGCACCCGTGGGGCCGCCATGCCGGCGATAATGGCCTG
CTTCTCGCCGAAACGTTTGGTGGCGGGACCAGTGACGAAGGCTTGAGCGAGGGCGTGCAAGATTCCGAAT
ACCGCAAGCGACAGGCCGATCATCGTCGCGCTCCAGCGAAAGCGGTCCTCGCCGAAAATGACCCAGAGCG
CTGCCGGCACCTGTCCTACGAGTTGCATGATAAAGAAGACAGTCATAAGTGCGGCGACGATAGTCATGCC
CCGCGCCCACCGGAAGGAGCTGACTGGGTTGAAGGCTCTCAAGGGCATCGGTCGAGATCCCGGTGCCTAA
TGAGTGAGCTAACTTACATTAATTGCGTTGCGCTCACTGCCCGCTTTCCAGTCGGGAAACCTGTCGTGCC
AGCTGCATTAATGAATCGGCCAACGCGCGGGGAGAGGCGGTTTGCGTATTGGGCGCCAGGGTGGTTTTTC
TTTTCACCAGTGAGACGGGCAACAGCTGATTGCCCTTCACCGCCTGGCCCTGAGAGAGTTGCAGCAAGCG
GTCCACGCTGGTTTGCCCCAGCAGGCGAAAATCCTGTTTGATGGTGGTTAACGGCGGGATATAACATGAG
CTGTCTTCGGTATCGTCGTATCCCACTACCGAGATATCCGCACCAACGCGCAGCCCGGACTCGGTAATGG
CGCGCATTGCGCCCAGCGCCATCTGATCGTTGGCAACCAGCATCGCAGTGGGAACGATGCCCTCATTCAG
CATTTGCATGGTTTGTTGAAAACCGGACATGGCACTCCAGTCGCCTTCCCGTTCCGCTATCGGCTGAATT
TGATTGCGAGTGAGATATTTATGCCAGCCAGCCAGACGCAGACGCGCCGAGACAGAACTTAATGGGCCCG
CTAACAGCGCGATTTGCTGGTGACCCAATGCGACCAGATGCTCCACGCCCAGTCGCGTACCGTCTTCATG
GGAGAAAATAATACTGTTGATGGGTGTCTGGTCAGAGACATCAAGAAATAACGCCGGAACATTAGTGCAG
GCAGCTTCCACAGCAATGGCATCCTGGTCATCCAGCGGATAGTTAATGATCAGCCCACTGACGCGTTGCG
CGAGAAGATTGTGCACCGCCGCTTTACAGGCTTCGACGCCGCTTCGTTCTACCATCGACACCACCACGCT
GGCACCCAGTTGATCGGCGCGAGATTTAATCGCCGCGACAATTTGCGACGGCGCGTGCAGGGCCAGACTG
GAGGTGGCAACGCCAATCAGCAACGACTGTTTGCCCGCCAGTTGTTGTGCCACGCGGTTGGGAATGTAAT
TCAGCTCCGCCATCGCCGCTTCCACTTTTTCCCGCGTTTTCGCAGAAACGTGGCTGGCCTGGTTCACCAC
GCGGGAAACGGTCTGATAAGAGACACCGGCATACTCTGCGACATCGTATAACGTTACTGGTTTCACATTC
ACCACCCTGAATTGACTCTCTTCCGGGCGCTATCATGCCATACCGCGAAAGGTTTTGCGCCATTCGATGG
TGTCCGGGATCTCGACGCTCTCCCTTATGCGACTCCTGCATTAGGAAGCAGCCCAGTAGTAGGTTGAGGC
CGTTGAGCACCGCCGCCGCAAGGAATGGTGCATGCAAGGAGATGGCGCCCAAC
